Addgene plasmid #22309: pET101-Dcr1
Depositing lab: David Bartel. Depositing organization: Whitehead Institute for Biomedical Research. Publication: RNAi in budding yeast. Drinnenberg IA, Weinberg DE, Xie KT, Mower JP, Wolfe KH, Fink GR, Bartel DP. Science. 2009 Oct 23;326(5952):544-550. doi: 10.1126/science.1176945. Epub 2009 Sep 10. PubMed 19745116.
Backbone
  Vector backbone: pET101/D-TOPO
  Backbone manufacturer: Invitrogen
  Backbone size w/o insert (bp): 5753
  Vector type: Bacterial Expression
Growth in bacteria
  Bacterial resistance: Ampicillin, 100 μg/mL
  Growth temperature: 37°C
  Growth strain: DH5alpha
  Copy number: High Copy
Gene/Insert
  Gene/Insert name: DCR1
  Species: Saccharomyces castellii
  Cloning method: TOPO Cloning; 5′ cloning site TOPO (unknown if destroyed); 3′ cloning site TOPO (unknown if destroyed)
  Sequencing primers: 5′ T7; 3′ T7-term
Terms and licenses: Academic/Nonprofit Terms; Industry Terms: Not Available to Industry
How to cite: pET101-Dcr1 was a gift from David Bartel (Addgene plasmid # 22309 ; http://n2t.net/addgene:22309 ; RRID:Addgene_22309)
