[The description below was written by a language model from this plasmid's Addgene catalogue record.]
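Description:
pET101-Dcr1 is a bacterial expression plasmid built on the commercial pET101/D-TOPO backbone (5753 bp without insert) and carrying the DCR1 gene from the budding yeast Saccharomyces castellii. The insert was introduced by directional TOPO cloning, and the record notes that it is unknown whether the cloning junctions were preserved. The plasmid is maintained in E. coli as a high-copy construct under ampicillin selection, with a standard cloning strain used for propagation.

No feature table accompanies the entry, so the regulatory elements are not listed explicitly. The listed sequencing primers, T7 forward and T7 terminator, do indicate that the insert sits between a T7 promoter and T7 terminator, as is typical of pET-series vectors, in which transcription is driven by T7 RNA polymerase supplied by a suitable expression host. Vectors of this backbone family generally offer C-terminal epitope and polyhistidine tags, but the record does not state whether the DCR1 open reading frame is fused in frame to any tag, nor does it give the insert size or say whether the coding sequence is full length.

DCR1 encodes the Dicer protein of S. castellii, the ribonuclease that processes double-stranded RNA into small interfering RNAs. The associated publication concerns the discovery of RNA interference in budding yeast, so the construct was most plausibly made to produce recombinant Dcr1 in bacteria for purification and biochemical study, although the record does not spell out the intended application.
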