>Addgene plasmid #22309 | pET101-Dcr1 | addgene partial sequence | sequence record 28138 | 22309 with T7
GAGCCCTTCACCATGAATAGAGAAAAAAGCGCCGATCTAAGTAAAACATCAGATGCTCCATACAATGAAC
TCGATGCCAAAAATTTAAGAAATTTCTATAAGGTTCAAAATGCATGTGCGCAATTGAGGGAATCCATAAA
AGTAATTTACGAAAACGGGTTATCATCCGATCAATTGAATACTATGGCGAAACATGGGAACGACCTAGAA
AAATCTATTGCAAACAGTCCTGCTATGTCCGTAGCAAGTTGCTTGAACCAAGTTAGACCCACCCTAGACA
TCAAGAATATCTTTGATCATTATAAATTTGAAAATAATTCATCACCAGTTGATCCTTATGTCCATTATCC
CGTATGTTCTGATCAAAATTTGGAAAATTTGGCTTTCATTCATAGATCTTTGCCGAATATGAATGTCAAA
TTGACTGAATTGCAAAAGACCGTAATGAGTAATGAACGTTTGGAATTTTTAGGTGATAGTTGGCTTGGCG
CCTTAGTGGCGTATATTATTTATAAGAAATATCCTTATGCTAATGAAGGTGCCTTATCAAAGATGAAGGA
AGCTATCGTTAACAACAACAATTTGGAAAAGATCTGTGAAAAACTTGGCTTTAAAGAAAGATTAAAGGAA
AATATTCCACGTTCTTCAATGAAAATCAAAGATAGATTAACCAAGA
